LOCUS       Exported 5307 bp ds-DNA circular SYN 12-MAY-2021
DEFINITION  Yeast Expression plasmid for lSARS-CoV-2 eader protein.
ACCESSION   .
VERSION     .
KEYWORDS    pGBW-m4046686
SOURCE      synthetic DNA construct
  ORGANISM  synthetic DNA construct
REFERENCE   1 (bases 1 to 5307)
  TITLE     SARS-CoV-2 protein Yeast expression constructs, tagged, for protein
            expression and/or purification
REFERENCE   2 (bases 1 to 5307)
  AUTHORS   .
  TITLE     Direct Submission
  JOURNAL   Exported May 12, 2021 from SnapGene Server 1.1.58
            http://www.snapgene.com
FEATURES             Location/Qualifiers
     source          1..5307
                     /organism="synthetic DNA construct"
                     /mol_type="other DNA"
     promoter        25..466
                     /gene="S. cerevisiae GAL1"
                     /label=GAL1 promoter
                     /note="inducible promoter, regulated by Gal4"
     protein_bind    25..142
                     /label=UAS
                     /bound_moiety="Gal4"
                     /note="upstream activating sequence mediating
                     Gal4-dependent induction"
     primer_bind     437..460
                     /label=GAL1
                     /note="S. cerevisiae GAL1 promoter, forward primer"
     primer_bind     complement(1062..1080)
                     /label=CYC1
                     /note="CYC1 transcription termination signal, reverse
                     primer"
     CDS             1431..2234
                     /codon_start=1
                     /gene="S. cerevisiae URA3"
                     /product="orotidine-5'-phosphate decarboxylase, required
                     for uracil biosynthesis"
                     /label=URA3
                     /note="yeast auxotrophic marker, counterselectable with
                     5-fluoroorotic acid (5-FOA)"
                     /translation="MSKATYKERAATHPSPVAAKLFNIMHEKQTNLCASLDVRTTKELL
                     ELVEALGPKICLLKTHVDILTDFSMEGTVKPLKALSAKYNFLLFEDRKFADIGNTVKLQ
                     YSAGVYRIAEWADITNAHGVVGPGIVSGLKQAAEEVTKEPRGLLMLAELSCKGSLSTGE
                     YTKGTVDIAKSDKDFVIGFIAQRDMGGRDEGYDWLIMTPGVGLDDKGDALGQQYRTVDD
                     VVSTGSDIIIVGRGLFAKGRDAKVEGERYRKAGWEAYLRRCGQQN"
     rep_origin      2317..3299
                     /label=2u ori
                     /note="yeast 2u plasmid origin of replication"
     terminator      3377..3406
                     /label=T3Te terminator
                     /note="phage T3 early transcription terminator"
     rep_origin      3428..4015
                     /direction=RIGHT
                     /label=ori
                     /note="high-copy-number ColE1/pMB1/pBR322/pUC origin of
                     replication"
     terminator      4027..4054
                     /label=T7Te terminator
                     /note="phage T7 early transcription terminator"
     CDS             complement(4078..4269)
                     /codon_start=1
                     /gene="rop"
                     /product="Rop protein, which maintains plasmids at low copy
                     number"
                     /label=rop
                     /translation="MTKQEKTALNMARFIRSQTLTLLEKLNELDADEQADICESLHDHA
                     DELYRSCLARFGDDGENL"
     CDS             complement(4270..5130)
                     /codon_start=1
                     /gene="bla"
                     /product="beta-lactamase"
                     /label=AmpR
                     /note="confers resistance to ampicillin, carbenicillin, and
                     related antibiotics"
                     /translation="MSIQHFRVALIPFFAAFCLPVFAHPETLVKVKDAEDQLGARVGYI
                     ELDLNSGKILESLRPEERFPMMSTFKVLLCGAVLSRIDAGQEQLGRRIHYSQNDLVEYS
                     PVTEKHLTDGMTVRELCSAAITMSDNTAANLLLATIGGPKELTAFLHNMGDHVTRLDRW
                     EPELNEAIPNDERDTTMPVAMATTLRKLLTGELLTLASRQQLIDWMEADKVAGSLLRSA
                     LPAGWFIADKSGAGERGSRGIIAALGPDGKPSRIVVIYTTGSQATMDERNRQIAEIGAS
                     LIKHW"
     primer_bind     4893..4912
                     /label=Amp-R
                     /note="Ampicillin resistance gene, reverse primer"
     promoter        complement(5131..5233)
                     /label=cat promoter
                     /note="promoter of the E. coli cat gene encoding
                     chloramphenicol acetyltransferase"
     terminator      5234..5265
                     /label=tonB terminator
                     /note="bidirectional E. coli tonB-P14 transcription
                     terminator"
ORIGIN
        1 gcggccgctt gctatattga agtacggatt agaagccgcc gagcgggcga cagccctccg
       61 acggaagact ctcctccgtg cgtcctcgtc ttcaccggtc gcgttcctga aacgcagatg
      121 tgcctcgcgc cgcactgctc cgaacaataa agattctaca atactagctt ttatggttat
      181 gaagaggaaa aattggcagt aacctggccc cacaaacctt caaattaacg aatcaaatta
      241 acaaccatag gatgataatg cgattagttt tttagcctta tttctggggt aattaatcag
      301 cgaagcgatg atttttgatc tattaacaga tatataaatg gaaaagctgc ataaccactt
      361 taactaatac tttcaacatt ttcagtttgt attacttctt attcaaatgt cataaaagta
      421 tcaacaaaaa attgttaata tacctctata ctttaacgtc aaggagaaaa aactataatg
      481 gaatctttgg tccctggatt taacnnnnnn nnnnnnnnnn nnnnnnnnnn nnnnnnnnnn
      541 nnnnnnnnnn nnnnnnnnnn nnnnnnnnnn nnnnnnnnnn nnnnnnnnnn nnnnnnnnnn
      601 nnnnnnnnnn nnnnnnnnnn nnnnnnnnnn nnnnnnnnnn nnnnnnnnnn nnnnnnnnnn
      661 nnnnnnnnnn nnnnnnnnnn nnnnnnnnnn nnnnnnnnnn nnnnnnnnnn nnnnnnnnnn
      721 nnnnnnnnnn nnnnnnnnnn nnnnnnnnnn nnnnnnnnnn nnnnnnnnnn nnnnnnnnnn
      781 nnnnnnnnnn nnnnnnnnnn nnnnnnnnnn nnnnnnnnnn nnnnnnnnnn nnnnnnnnnn
      841 nnnnnnnnnn nnaatggtaa caagggtgct ggtggacact cctacggagc cgatctgaag
      901 tcttttgact tgggtgatga attgggtact gatccatatg aagacttcca agaaaattgg
      961 aacaccaaac atagctctgg tgttacgcgt gaattgatga gagaacttaa tggtggttaa
     1021 acaggcccct tttcctttgt cgatatcatg taattagtta tgtcacgctt acattcacgc
     1081 cctcctccca catccgctct aaccgaaaag gaaggagtta gacaacctga agtctaggtc
     1141 cctatttatt ttttttaata gttatgttag tattaagaac gttatttata tttcaaattt
     1201 ttcttttttt tctgtacaaa gcggccgccg aaccactagt gcactgcagt acacggtttc
     1261 cttgaaattt ttttgattcg gtaatctccg aacagaagga agaacgaagg aaggagcaca
     1321 gacttagatt ggtatatata cgcatatgta gtgttgaaga aacatgaaat tgcccagtat
     1381 tcttaaccca actgcacaga acaaaaacgt gcaggaaacg aagataaatc atgtcgaaag
     1441 ctacatataa ggaacgtgct gctactcatc ctagtcctgt tgctgccaag ctatttaata
     1501 tcatgcacga aaagcaaaca aacttgtgtg cttcattgga tgttcgtacc accaaggaat
     1561 tactggagtt agttgaagca ttaggtccca aaatttgttt actaaaaaca catgtggata
     1621 tcttgactga tttttccatg gagggcacag ttaagccgct aaaggcatta tccgccaagt
     1681 acaatttttt actcttcgag gacagaaaat ttgctgacat tggtaataca gtcaaattgc
     1741 agtactctgc gggtgtatac agaatagcag aatgggcaga cattacgaat gcacacggtg
     1801 tggtgggccc aggtattgtt agcggtttga agcaggcggc agaagaagta acaaaggaac
     1861 ctagaggcct tttgatgtta gcagaattgt catgcaaggg ctccctatct actggagaat
     1921 atactaaggg tactgttgac attgcgaaga gcgacaaaga ttttgttatc ggctttattg
     1981 ctcaaagaga catgggtgga agagatgaag gttacgattg gttgattatg acacccggtg
     2041 tgggtttaga tgacaaggga gatgcattgg gtcaacagta tagaaccgtg gatgatgtgg
     2101 tttctacagg atctgacatt attattgttg gaagaggact atttgcaaag ggaagggatg
     2161 ctaaggtaga gggtgaacgt tacagaaaag caggctggga agcatatttg agaagatgcg
     2221 gccagcaaaa ctaaaaaact gtattataag taaatgcatg tatactaaac tcacaaatta
     2281 gagcttcaat ttaattatat cagttattac ccgagtaacg aagcatctgt gcttcatttt
     2341 gtagaacaaa aatgcaacgc gagagcgcta atttttcaaa caaagaatct gagctgcatt
     2401 tttacagaac agaaatgcaa cgcgaaagcg ctattttacc aacgaagaat ctgtgcttca
     2461 tttttgtaaa acaaaaatgc aacgcgagag cgctaatttt tcaaacaaag aatctgagct
     2521 gcatttttac agaacagaaa tgcaacgcga gagcgctatt ttaccaacaa agaatctata
     2581 cttctttttt gttctacaaa aatgcatccc gagagcgcta tttttctaac aaagcatctt
     2641 agattacttt ttttctcctt tgtgcgctct ataatgcagt ctcttgataa ctttttgcac
     2701 tgtaggtccg ttaaggttag aagaaggcta ctttggtgtc tattttctct tccataaaaa
     2761 aagcctgact ccacttcccg cgtttactga ttactagcga agctgcgggt gcattttttc
     2821 aagataaagg catccccgat tatattctat accgatgtgg attgcgcata ctttgtgaac
     2881 agaaagtgat agcgttgatg attcttcatt ggtcagaaaa ttatgaacgg tttcttctat
     2941 tttgtctcta tatactacgt ataggaaatg tttacatttt cgtattgttt tcgattcact
     3001 ctatgaatag ttcttactac aatttttttg tctaaagagt aatactagag ataaacataa
     3061 aaaatgtaga ggtcgagttt agatgcaagt tcaaggagcg aaaggtggat gggtaggtta
     3121 tatagggata tagcacagag atatatagca aagagatact tttgagcaat gtttgtggaa
     3181 gcggtattcg caatatttta gtagctcgtt acagtccggt gcgtttttgg ttttttgaaa
     3241 gtgcgtcatc agagcgcttt tggttttcaa aagcgctctg aagttcctat actttctagc
     3301 tagagaatag gaacttcccg agcggccgcg tgttacaagc ttgactccag cgtaactgga
     3361 ctgcaatcaa ctcactggct caccttcacg ggtgggcctt tcttcggtag aaaatcaaag
     3421 gatcttcttg agatcctttt tttctgcgcg taatctgctg cttgcaaaca aaaaaaccac
     3481 cgctaccagc ggtggtttgt ttgccggatc aagagctacc aactcttttt ccgaggtaac
     3541 tggcttcagc agagcgcaga taccaaatac tgttcttcta gtgtagccgt agttaggcca
     3601 ccacttcaag aactctgtag caccgcctac atacctcgct ctgctaatcc tgttaccagt
     3661 ggctgctgcc agtggcgata agtcgtgtct taccgggttg gactcaagac gatagttacc
     3721 ggataaggcg cagcggtcgg gctgaacggg gggttcgtgc acacagccca gcttggagcg
     3781 aacgacctac accgaactga gatacctaca gcgtgagcta tgagaaagcg ccacgcttcc
     3841 cgaagggaga aaggcggaca ggtatccggt aagcggcagg gtcggaacag gagagcgcac
     3901 gagggagctt ccaggggtaa acgcctggta tctttatagt cctgtcgggt ttcgccacct
     3961 ctgacttgag catcgatttt tgtgatgctc gtcagggggg cggagcctat ggaaaaacgc
     4021 cagcaacgca gaaaggccca cccgaaggtg agccaggtga ttacatttgg gccctcatca
     4081 gaggttttca ccgtcatcac cgaaacgcgc gaggcagctg cggtaaagct catcagcgtg
     4141 gtcgtgaagc gattcacaga tgtctgcctg ttcatccgcg tccagctcgt tgagtttctc
     4201 cagaagcgtt aatgtctggc ttctgataaa gcgggccatg ttaagggcgg ttttttcctg
     4261 tttggtcact taccaatgct taatcagtga ggcacctatc tcagcgatct gtctatttcg
     4321 ttcatccata gttgcctgac tccccgtcgt gtagataact acgatgcggg agggcttacc
     4381 atctggcccc agtgctgcaa tgataccgcg agacccacgc tcaccggctc cagatttatc
     4441 agcaataaac cagccagccg ggagggccga gcgcagaagt gatcctgcaa ctttatccgc
     4501 ctccatccag tctattaatt gttgccggga agctagagta agtagttcgc cagttaatag
     4561 tttgcgcaac gttgttgcca ttgctacagg catcgtggtg tcacgctcgt cgtttggtat
     4621 ggcttcattc agctccggtt cccaacgatc aaggcgagtt acatgatccc ccatgttgtg
     4681 caaaaaagcg gttagctcct tcggtcctcc gatcgttgcc agaagtaagt tggccgcagt
     4741 gttatcactc atggttatgg cagcactgca taattctctt actgtcatgc catccgtgag
     4801 atgcttttct gtgactggtg agtactcaac caagtcattc tgagaatagt gtatgcggcg
     4861 accgagttgc tcttgcccgg cgtcaatacg ggataatacc gcgccacata gcagaacttt
     4921 aaaagtgctc atcattggaa aacgttcttc ggggcgtaaa ctctcaagga tcttaccgct
     4981 gttgagatcc agttcgatgt aacccactcg tgcacccaac tgatcttcag catcttttac
     5041 tttcaccagc gtttctgggt gagcaaaaac aggaaggcaa aatgccgcaa aaaagggaat
     5101 aagggcgaca cggaaatgtt gaatactcat tttagcttcc ttagctcctg aaaatctcga
     5161 taactcaaaa aatacgcccg gtagtgatct tatttcatta tggtgaaagt tggaacctct
     5221 tacgtgccga tcaagtcaaa agcctccggt cggaggcttt tgactttctg ctatggaggt
     5281 caggtatgat ttaaatggtc agttaga
//
