>Addgene plasmid #149150 | pGBW-m4046686 | addgene full sequence | sequence record 297819 | Ginkgo NGS Result
GCGGCCGCTTGCTATATTGAAGTACGGATTAGAAGCCGCCGAGCGGGCGACAGCCCTCCGACGGAAGACT
CTCCTCCGTGCGTCCTCGTCTTCACCGGTCGCGTTCCTGAAACGCAGATGTGCCTCGCGCCGCACTGCTC
CGAACAATAAAGATTCTACAATACTAGCTTTTATGGTTATGAAGAGGAAAAATTGGCAGTAACCTGGCCC
CACAAACCTTCAAATTAACGAATCAAATTAACAACCATAGGATGATAATGCGATTAGTTTTTTAGCCTTA
TTTCTGGGGTAATTAATCAGCGAAGCGATGATTTTTGATCTATTAACAGATATATAAATGGAAAAGCTGC
ATAACCACTTTAACTAATACTTTCAACATTTTCAGTTTGTATTACTTCTTATTCAAATGTCATAAAAGTA
TCAACAAAAAATTGTTAATATACCTCTATACTTTAACGTCAAGGAGAAAAAACTATAATGGAATCTTTGG
TCCCTGGATTTAAC
[348 nt withheld, positions 505-852]
AATGGTAACAAGGGTGCTGGTGGACACTCCTACGGAGCCGATCTGAAGTCTTTTGACTTGGGTGATGAAT
TGGGTACTGATCCATATGAAGACTTCCAAGAAAATTGGAACACCAAACATAGCTCTGGTGTTACGCGTGA
ATTGATGAGAGAACTTAATGGTGGTTAAACAGGCCCCTTTTCCTTTGTCGATATCATGTAATTAGTTATG
TCACGCTTACATTCACGCCCTCCTCCCACATCCGCTCTAACCGAAAAGGAAGGAGTTAGACAACCTGAAG
TCTAGGTCCCTATTTATTTTTTTTAATAGTTATGTTAGTATTAAGAACGTTATTTATATTTCAAATTTTT
CTTTTTTTTCTGTACAAAGCGGCCGCCGAACCACTAGTGCACTGCAGTACACGGTTTCCTTGAAATTTTT
TTGATTCGGTAATCTCCGAACAGAAGGAAGAACGAAGGAAGGAGCACAGACTTAGATTGGTATATATACG
CATATGTAGTGTTGAAGAAACATGAAATTGCCCAGTATTCTTAACCCAACTGCACAGAACAAAAACGTGC
AGGAAACGAAGATAAATCATGTCGAAAGCTACATATAAGGAACGTGCTGCTACTCATCCTAGTCCTGTTG
CTGCCAAGCTATTTAATATCATGCACGAAAAGCAAACAAACTTGTGTGCTTCATTGGATGTTCGTACCAC
CAAGGAATTACTGGAGTTAGTTGAAGCATTAGGTCCCAAAATTTGTTTACTAAAAACACATGTGGATATC
TTGACTGATTTTTCCATGGAGGGCACAGTTAAGCCGCTAAAGGCATTATCCGCCAAGTACAATTTTTTAC
TCTTCGAGGACAGAAAATTTGCTGACATTGGTAATACAGTCAAATTGCAGTACTCTGCGGGTGTATACAG
AATAGCAGAATGGGCAGACATTACGAATGCACACGGTGTGGTGGGCCCAGGTATTGTTAGCGGTTTGAAG
CAGGCGGCAGAAGAAGTAACAAAGGAACCTAGAGGCCTTTTGATGTTAGCAGAATTGTCATGCAAGGGCT
CCCTATCTACTGGAGAATATACTAAGGGTACTGTTGACATTGCGAAGAGCGACAAAGATTTTGTTATCGG
CTTTATTGCTCAAAGAGACATGGGTGGAAGAGATGAAGGTTACGATTGGTTGATTATGACACCCGGTGTG
GGTTTAGATGACAAGGGAGATGCATTGGGTCAACAGTATAGAACCGTGGATGATGTGGTTTCTACAGGAT
CTGACATTATTATTGTTGGAAGAGGACTATTTGCAAAGGGAAGGGATGCTAAGGTAGAGGGTGAACGTTA
CAGAAAAGCAGGCTGGGAAGCATATTTGAGAAGATGCGGCCAGCAAAACTAAAAAACTGTATTATAAGTA
AATGCATGTATACTAAACTCACAAATTAGAGCTTCAATTTAATTATATCAGTTATTACCCGAGTAACGAA
GCATCTGTGCTTCATTTTGTAGAACAAAAATGCAACGCGAGAGCGCTAATTTTTCAAACAAAGAATCTGA
GCTGCATTTTTACAGAACAGAAATGCAACGCGAAAGCGCTATTTTACCAACGAAGAATCTGTGCTTCATT
TTTGTAAAACAAAAATGCAACGCGAGAGCGCTAATTTTTCAAACAAAGAATCTGAGCTGCATTTTTACAG
AACAGAAATGCAACGCGAGAGCGCTATTTTACCAACAAAGAATCTATACTTCTTTTTTGTTCTACAAAAA
TGCATCCCGAGAGCGCTATTTTTCTAACAAAGCATCTTAGATTACTTTTTTTCTCCTTTGTGCGCTCTAT
AATGCAGTCTCTTGATAACTTTTTGCACTGTAGGTCCGTTAAGGTTAGAAGAAGGCTACTTTGGTGTCTA
TTTTCTCTTCCATAAAAAAAGCCTGACTCCACTTCCCGCGTTTACTGATTACTAGCGAAGCTGCGGGTGC
ATTTTTTCAAGATAAAGGCATCCCCGATTATATTCTATACCGATGTGGATTGCGCATACTTTGTGAACAG
AAAGTGATAGCGTTGATGATTCTTCATTGGTCAGAAAATTATGAACGGTTTCTTCTATTTTGTCTCTATA
TACTACGTATAGGAAATGTTTACATTTTCGTATTGTTTTCGATTCACTCTATGAATAGTTCTTACTACAA
TTTTTTTGTCTAAAGAGTAATACTAGAGATAAACATAAAAAATGTAGAGGTCGAGTTTAGATGCAAGTTC
AAGGAGCGAAAGGTGGATGGGTAGGTTATATAGGGATATAGCACAGAGATATATAGCAAAGAGATACTTT
TGAGCAATGTTTGTGGAAGCGGTATTCGCAATATTTTAGTAGCTCGTTACAGTCCGGTGCGTTTTTGGTT
TTTTGAAAGTGCGTCATCAGAGCGCTTTTGGTTTTCAAAAGCGCTCTGAAGTTCCTATACTTTCTAGCTA
GAGAATAGGAACTTCCCGAGCGGCCGCGTGTTACAAGCTTGACTCCAGCGTAACTGGACTGCAATCAACT
CACTGGCTCACCTTCACGGGTGGGCCTTTCTTCGGTAGAARATCAAAGGATCTTCTTGAGATCCTTTTTT
TCTGCGCGTAATCTGCTGCTTGCAAACAAAAAAACCACCGCTACCAGCGGTGGTTTGTTTGCCGGATCAA
GAGCTACCAACTCTTTTTCCGAAGGTAACTGGCTTCAGCAGAGCGCAGATACCAAATACTGTTCTTCTAG
TGTAGCCGTAGTTAGGCCACCACTTCAAGAACTCTGTAGCACCGCCTACATACCTCGCTCTGCTAATCCT
GTTACCAGTGGCTGCTGCCAGTGGCGATAAGTCGTGTCTTACCGGGTTGGACTCAAGACGATAGTTACCG
GATAAGGCGCAGCGGTCGGGCTGAACGGGGGGTTCGTGCACACAGCCCAGCTTGGAGCGAACGACCTACA
CCGAACTGAGATACCTACAGCGTGAGCTATGAGAAAGCGCCACGCTTCCCGAAGGGAGAAAGGCGGACAG
GTATCCGGTAAGCGGCAGGGTCGGAACAGGAGAGCGCACGAGGGAGCTTCCAGGGGGAAACGCCTGGTAT
CTTTATAGTCCTGTCGGGTTTCGCCACCTCTGACTTGAGCGTCGATTTTTGTGATGCTCGTCAGGGGGGC
GGAGCCTATGGAAAAACGCCAGCAACGCGGCCTKKYTAMCCCGAAGGTGAGCCAGGTGATTACATTTGGG
CCCTCATCAGAGGTTTTCACCGTCATCACCGAAACGCGCGAGGCAGCTGCGGTAAAGCTCATCAGCGTGG
TCGTGAAGCGATTCACAGATGTCTGCCTGTTCATCCGCGTCCAGCTCGTTGAGTTTCTCCAGAAGCGTTA
ATGTCTGGCTTCTGATAAAGCGGGCCATGTTAAGGGCGGTTTTTTCCTGTTTGGTCACTTACCAATGCTT
AATCAGTGAGGCACCTATCTCAGCGATCTGTCTATTTCGTTCATCCATAGTTGCCTGACTCCCCGTCGTG
TAGATAACTACGATGCGGGAGGGCTTACCATCTGGCCCCAGTGCTGCAATGATACCGCGAGACCCACGCT
CACCGGCTCCAGATTTATCAGCAATAAACCAGCCAGCCGGGAGGGCCGAGCGCAGAAGTGATCCTGCAAC
TTTATCCGCCTCCATCCAGTCTATTAATTGTTGCCGGGAAGCTAGAGTAAGTAGTTCGCCAGTTAATAGT
TTGCGCAACGTTGTTGCCATTGCTACAGGCATCGTGGTGTCACGCTCGTCGTTTGGTATGGCTTCATTCA
GCTCCGGTTCCCAACGATCAAGGCGAGTTACATGATCCCCCATGTTGTGCAAAAAAGCGGTTAGCTCCTT
CGGTCCTCCGATCGTTGCCAGAAGTAAGTTGGCCGCAGTGTTATCACTCATGGTTATGGCAGCACTGCAT
AATTCTCTTACTGTCATGCCATCCGTGAGATGCTTTTCTGTGACTGGTGAGTACTCAACCAAGTCATTCT
GAGAATAGTGTATGCGGCGACCGAGTTGCTCTTGCCCGGCGTCAATACGGGATAATACCGCGCCACATAG
CAGAACTTTAAAAGTGCTCATCATTGGAAAACGTTCTTCGGGGCGTAAACTCTCAAGGATCTTACCGCTG
TTGAGATCCAGTTCGATGTAACCCACTCGTGCACCCAACTGATCTTCAGCATCTTTTACTTTCACCAGCG
TTTCTGGGTGAGCAAAAACAGGAAGGCAAAATGCCGCAAAAAAGGGAATAAGGGCGACACGGAAATGTTG
AATACTCATTTTAGCTTCCTTAGCTCCTGAAAATCTCGATAACTCAAAAAATACGCCCGGTAGTGATCTT
ATTTCATTATGGTGAAAGTTGGAACCTCTTACGTGCCGATCAAGTCAAAAGCCTCCGGTCGGAGGCTTTT
GACTTTCTGCTATGGAGGTCAGGTATGATTTAAATGGTCAGTTAGA
Features (pLannotate 1.2.2; 12 found; start..end, strand, type, name):
     25..466     +  promoter       GAL1 promoter: S. cerevisiae GAL1; inducible promoter, regulated by Gal4
    478..1017    +  CDS            R1A_SARS2 (fragment) (sequence partly withheld): Experimental evidence at protein level: Swiss-Prot protein existence level 1. [Non-structural protein 10]: Plays a pivotal role in viral transcription by stimulating both nsp14 3'-5' exoribonuclease and nsp16 2'-O-methyltransferase activities. Therefore plays an essential role in viral mRNAs cap methylation. From Severe acute respiratory syndrome coronavirus 2 (2019-nCoV) (SARS-CoV-2).
   1046..1218    +  terminator     CYC1 terminator (fragment): S. cerevisiae CYC1; transcription terminator for CYC1
   1254..1430    +  promoter       URA3 promoter (fragment): S. cerevisiae URA3
   1431..2234    +  CDS            URA3: orotidine-5'-phosphate decarboxylase, required for uracil biosynthesis; S. cerevisiae URA3; yeast auxotrophic marker, counterselectable with 5-fluoroorotic acid (5-FOA)
   2317..3299    -  rep_origin     2μ ori: yeast 2μ plasmid origin of replication
   3377..3406    +  terminator     T3Te terminator: phage T3 early transcription terminator
   3428..4016    +  rep_origin     ori: high-copy-number ColE1/pMB1/pBR322/pUC origin of replication
   4079..4270    -  CDS            rop: Rop protein, which maintains plasmids at low copy number; rop
   4271..5131    -  CDS            AmpR: β-lactamase; bla; confers resistance to ampicillin, carbenicillin, and related antibiotics
   5132..5234    -  promoter       cat promoter: promoter of the E. coli cat gene encoding chloramphenicol acetyltransferase
   5235..5266    -  terminator     tonB terminator: bidirectional E. coli tonB-P14 transcription terminator
