[The description below was written by a language model from this plasmid's Addgene catalogue record, the feature table of its GenBank file and pLannotate feature annotations shown in this document.]
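Description:
pGBW-m4046686 is an E. coli–yeast shuttle plasmid of about 5.3 kb for galactose-inducible expression of the SARS-CoV-2 leader protein in Saccharomyces cerevisiae. In yeast it is maintained episomally through the 2μ origin and selected by the URA3 auxotrophic marker, which is driven by its own promoter and is counterselectable with 5-fluoroorotic acid. In bacteria it replicates from a ColE1/pUC-type origin and confers ampicillin resistance through a bla gene that is annotated as being driven by the E. coli cat promoter. A rop coding sequence sits next to AmpR; Rop normally lowers copy number, although the catalogue lists the plasmid as high copy. Short phage T3Te and T7Te terminators flank the bacterial origin, and a bidirectional tonB terminator lies beyond the resistance cassette. These presumably insulate the modules from transcriptional read-through.

The expression cassette consists of the GAL1 promoter with its Gal4-binding upstream activating sequence, a roughly 540 bp open reading frame, and a partial CYC1 terminator. The insert encodes the leader protein, the N-terminal cleavage product of the ORF1ab/ORF1a polyprotein. It was made by gene synthesis and recoded for S. cerevisiae codon usage. The automated annotation identifies this ORF as a fragment of the SARS-CoV-2 replicase polyprotein 1a, but the nsp10 function text attached to that hit is generic to the polyprotein entry and does not describe this insert. The associated reference title describes a set of tagged yeast constructs for protein expression and purification, yet no tag is annotated in either feature table. The depositor also notes that the sequencing used for quality control may not cover the entire plasmid.
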