Addgene plasmid #149150: pGBW-m4046686
Purpose: Yeast Expression plasmid for lSARS-CoV-2 eader protein
Depositing lab: Ginkgo Bioworks & Benjie Chen. Depositing organization: Ginkgo Bioworks.
Backbone
  Vector backbone: AmpR; 2u URA3
  Backbone size w/o insert (bp): 4078
  Vector type: Yeast Expression
  Selectable markers: URA3
Growth in bacteria
  Bacterial resistance: Ampicillin, 100 μg/mL
  Growth temperature: 37°C
  Growth strain: DH5alpha
  Copy number: High Copy
Gene/Insert
  Gene/Insert name: SARS-CoV-2 leader protein
  Species: S. cerevisiae (budding yeast); Severe acute respiratory syndrome coronavirus 2
  Insert size (bp): 536
  Mutation: Saccharomyces cerevisiae recode 1
  Entrez Gene: ORF1ab (a.k.a. GU280_gp01)
  Promoter: pGAL1
  Cloning method: Unknown
Resource information
  A portion of this plasmid was derived from a plasmid made by: GinkgoBioworks
Depositor comments: NCBI Reference Sequence: YP_009725297.1. Created by gene synthesis with Not1 site. NGS used for QC was performed by Ginkgo and may not fully cover the entire plasmid.
How to cite: pGBW-m4046686 was a gift from Ginkgo Bioworks & Benjie Chen (Addgene plasmid # 149150 ; http://n2t.net/addgene:149150 ; RRID:Addgene_149150)
